>Addgene plasmid #128865 | pMV46 | addgene full sequence | sequence record 254039 | Addgene NGS Result
ACGCAAACCGCCTCTCCCCGCGCGTTGGCCGATTCATTAATGCAGCTGGCACGACAGGTTTCCCGACTGG
AAAGCGGGCAGTGAGCGCAACGCAATTAATGTGAGTTAGCTCACTCATTAGGCACCCCAGGCTTTACACT
TTATGCTTCCGGCTCGTATGTTGTGTGGAATTGTGAGCGGATAACAATTTCACACAGGAAACAGCTATGA
CCATGATTACGCCAAGCTTGCATGCAGGCCTCTGCAGTCGACGGGCCCGGTCTCTCATACTTCTGTAGCT
TGGCATATACTGCAACAAGTCCGTAATTTGGCCGGCCGGCGCGCCCCTTTCCCTTGTTTTTTGCAACTCC
ATGTATTAATAAAAGGGATCGAGACCGGGATCCGATATCTAGATGCATTCGCGAGGTACCGAGCTCGAAT
TCACTGGCCGTCGTTTTACAACGTCGTGACTGGGAAAACCCTGGCGTTACCCAACTTAATCGCCTTGCAG
CACATCCCCCTTTCGCCAGCTGGCGTAATAGCGAAGAGGCCCGCACCGATCGCCCTTCCCAACAGTTGCG
CAGCCTGAATGGCGAATGGCGCCTGATGCGGTATTTTCTCCTTACGCATCTGTGCGGTATTTCACACCGC
ATATGGTGCACTCTCAGTACAATCTGCTCTGATGCCGCATAGTTAAGCCAGCCCCGACACCCGCCAACAC
CCGCTGACGCGCCCTGACGGGCTTGTCTGCTCCCGGCATCCGCTTACAGACAAGCTGTGACCGTCTCCGG
GAGCTGCATGTGTCAGAGGTTTTCACCGTCATCACCGAAACGCGCGAGACGAAAGGGCCTCGTGATACGC
CTATTTTTATAGGTTAATGTCATGATAATAATGGTTTCTTAGACGTCAGGTGGCACTTTTCGGGGAAATG
TGCGCGGAACCCCTATTTGTTTATTTTTCTAAATACATTCAAATATGTATCCGCTCATGAGACAATAACC
CTGATAAATGCTTCAATAATATTGAAAAAGGAAGAGTATGAGTATTCAACATTTCCGTGTCGCCCTTATT
CCCTTTTTTGCGGCATTTTGCCTTCCTGTTTTTGCTCACCCAGAAACGCTGGTGAAAGTAAAAGATGCTG
AAGATCAGTTGGGTGCACGAGTGGGTTACATCGAACTGGATCTCAACAGCGGTAAGATCCTTGAGAGTTT
TCGCCCCGAAGAACGTTTTCCAATGATGAGCACTTTTAAAGTTCTGCTATGTGGCGCGGTATTATCCCGT
ATTGACGCCGGGCAAGAGCAACTCGGTCGCCGCATACACTATTCTCAGAATGACTTGGTTGAGTACTCAC
CAGTCACAGAAAAGCATCTTACGGATGGCATGACAGTAAGAGAATTATGCAGTGCTGCCATAACCATGAG
TGATAACACTGCGGCCAACTTACTTCTGACAACGATCGGAGGACCGAAGGAGCTAACCGCTTTTTTGCAC
AACATGGGGGATCATGTAACTCGCCTTGATCGTTGGGAACCGGAGCTGAATGAAGCCATACCAAACGACG
AGCGTGACACCACGATGCCTGTAGCAATGGCAACAACGTTGCGCAAACTATTAACTGGCGAACTACTTAC
TCTAGCTTCCCGGCAACAATTAATAGACTGGATGGAGGCGGATAAAGTTGCAGGACCACTTCTGCGCTCG
GCCCTTCCGGCTGGCTGGTTTATTGCTGATAAATCTGGAGCCGGTGAGCGTGGATCTCGCGGTATCATTG
CAGCACTGGGGCCAGATGGTAAGCCCTCCCGTATCGTAGTTATCTACACGACGGGGAGTCAGGCAACTAT
GGATGAACGAAATAGACAGATCGCTGAGATAGGTGCCTCACTGATTAAGCATTGGTAACTGTCAGACCAA
GTTTACTCATATATACTTTAGATTGATTTAAAACTTCATTTTTAATTTAAAAGGATCTAGGTGAAGATCC
TTTTTGATAATCTCATGACCAAAATCCCTTAACGTGAGTTTTCGTTCCACTGAGCGTCAGACCCCGTAGA
AAAGATCAAAGGATCTTCTTGAGATCCTTTTTTTCTGCGCGTAATCTGCTGCTTGCAAACAAAAAAACCA
CCGCTACCAGCGGTGGTTTGTTTGCCGGATCAAGAGCTACCAACTCTTTTTCCGAAGGTAACTGGCTTCA
GCAGAGCGCAGATACCAAATACTGTTCTTCTAGTGTAGCCGTAGTTAGGCCACCACTTCAAGAACTCTGT
AGCACCGCCTACATACCTCGCTCTGCTAATCCTGTTACCAGTGGCTGCTGCCAGTGGCGATAAGTCGTGT
CTTACCGGGTTGGACTCAAGACGATAGTTACCGGATAAGGCGCAGCGGTCGGGCTGAACGGGGGGTTCGT
GCACACAGCCCAGCTTGGAGCGAACGACCTACACCGAACTGAGATACCTACAGCGTGAGCTATGAGAAAG
CGCCACGCTTCCCGAAGGGAGAAAGGCGGACAGGTATCCGGTAAGCGGCAGGGTCGGAACAGGAGAGCGC
ACGAGGGAGCTTCCAGGGGGAAACGCCTGGTATCTTTATAGTCCTGTCGGGTTTCGCCACCTCTGACTTG
AGCGTCGATTTTTGTGATGCTCGTCAGGGGGGCGGAGCCTATGGAAAAACGCCAGCAACGCGGCCTTTTT
ACGGTTCCTGGCCTTTTGCTGGCCTTTTGCTCACATGTTCTTTCCTGCGTTATCCCCTGATTCTGTGGAT
AACCGTATTACCGCCTTTGAGTGAGCTGATACCGCTCGCCGCAGCCGAACGACCGAGCGCAGCGAGTCAG
TGAGCGAGGAAGCGGAAGAGCGCCCAAT
Features (pLannotate 1.2.2; 10 found; start..end, strand, type, name):
     97..118     +  protein_bind   CAP binding site: CAP binding activates transcription in the presence of cAMP. E. coli catabolite activator protein
    133..163     +  promoter       lac promoter: promoter for the E. coli lac operon
    171..187     +  protein_bind   lac operator: The lac repressor binds to the lac operator to inhibit transcription in E. coli. This inhibition can be relieved by adding lactose or isopropyl-β-D-thiogalactopyranoside (IPTG). lac repressor encoded by lacI
    419..576     +  CDS            lacZα (fragment): LacZα fragment of β-galactosidase; lacZ fragment
    582..681     -  misc_feature   bom (fragment): basis of mobility region from pBR322
    783..818     -  CDS            rop (fragment): Rop protein, which maintains plasmids at low copy number; rop
    913..1017    +  promoter       AmpR promoter: bla
   1018..1878    +  CDS            AmpR: β-lactamase; bla; confers resistance to ampicillin, carbenicillin, and related antibiotics
   2049..2637    +  rep_origin     ori: high-copy-number ColE1/pMB1/pBR322/pUC origin of replication
   2820..84      +  CDS            lacI (fragment) (across the origin): lac repressor; lacI; The lac repressor binds to the lac operator to inhibit transcription in E. coli. This inhibition can be relieved by adding lactose or isopropyl-β-D-thiogalactopyranoside (IPTG).
