[The description below was written by a language model from this plasmid's Addgene catalogue record and pLannotate feature annotations shown in this document.]
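Description:
pMV46 is a small (about 2.8 kb) pUC57-based module plasmid from the COSPLAY toolbox, a system for combinatorial assembly of yeast expression plasmids. It is a parts donor rather than an expression vector in its own right. It is maintained in E. coli through the high-copy ColE1/pUC-type origin and selected with ampicillin via the β-lactamase gene and its native promoter. The remaining annotated features are ordinary pUC-family remnants: the CAP binding site, lac promoter and lac operator, a lacZα fragment, and short fragments of lacI, bom and rop. No yeast origin, yeast selectable marker, yeast promoter or coding payload is annotated.

The insert is a 104 bp segment of Saccharomyces cerevisiae genomic DNA described as the integrative region chrVI260998, defined as the "Position 1" module of the toolkit. According to the record, it was introduced into the backbone by MEGAWHOP whole-plasmid cloning and is flanked by the four-base sequences ATCC and TATG. These presumably act as the junctions that fix the module's position and orientation during assembly, although the record does not name the assembly enzyme or method. The automated feature table does not annotate the insert itself, so its exact location is not recorded; the unannotated gap between the lac operator and the lacZα fragment would be consistent with insertion in the cloning region.

Once combined with modules for the other positions, this element would be expected to provide homology directing the assembled plasmid to integrate at the chromosome VI locus in budding yeast. The record gives no further details of how integration is carried out.
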