Addgene plasmid #128865: pMV46
Purpose: Position 1 module- VI260998 (yeast integrative region VI260998)
Depositing lab: Gilles Charvin. Depositing organization: Institut de Genetique et de Biologie Moleculaire et Cellulaire (IGBMC). Publication: COSPLAY: An expandable toolbox for combinatorial and swift generation of expression plasmids in yeast. Goulev Y, Matifas A, Heyer V, Reina-San-Martin B, Charvin G. PLoS One. 2019 Aug 28;14(8):e0220694. doi: 10.1371/journal.pone.0220694. eCollection 2019. PubMed 31461461.
Backbone
  Vector backbone: pUC57
  Backbone size w/o insert (bp): 2724
  Total vector size (bp): 2828
  Modifications to backbone: Insertion of ATCC-yeast integrative region chrVI260998-TATG by MEGAWHOP
  Vector type: Yeast Expression, Synthetic Biology
Growth in bacteria
  Bacterial resistance: Ampicillin, 100 μg/mL
  Growth temperature: 37°C
  Growth strain: DH5alpha
  Copy number: Unknown
Gene/Insert
  Gene/Insert name: Yeast integrative region chrVI260998
  Species: S. cerevisiae (budding yeast)
  Insert size (bp): 104
Terms and licenses: Academic/Nonprofit Terms; Industry Terms: Not Available to Industry
Depositor comments: Please visit https://www.biorxiv.org/content/10.1101/630277v1 for BioRxiv preprint.
How to cite: pMV46 was a gift from Gilles Charvin (Addgene plasmid # 128865 ; http://n2t.net/addgene:128865 ; RRID:Addgene_128865)
